>Addgene plasmid #233240 | pcDNA3.1-Vh-clover-GCN4-(GGS)3-Vt | addgene full sequence | sequence record 462981 | Addgene NGS Result
GACGGATCGGGAGATCTCCCGATCCCCTATGGTGCACTCTCAGTACAATCTGCTCTGATGCCGCATAGTT
AAGCCAGTATCTGCTCCCTGCTTGTGTGTTGGAGGTCGCTGAGTAGTGCGCGAGCAAAATTTAAGCTACA
ACAAGGCAAGGCTTGACCGACAATTGCATGAAGAATCTGCTTAGGGTTAGGCGTTTTGCGCTGCTTCGCG
ATGTACGGGCCAGATATACGCGTTGACATTGATTATTGACTAGTTATTAATAGTAATCAATTACGGGGTC
ATTAGTTCATAGCCCATATATGGAGTTCCGCGTTACATAACTTACGGTAAATGGCCCGCCTGGCTGACCG
CCCAACGACCCCCGCCCATTGACGTCAATAATGACGTATGTTCCCATAGTAACGCCAATAGGGACTTTCC
ATTGACGTCAATGGGTGGAGTATTTACGGTAAACTGCCCACTTGGCAGTACATCAAGTGTATCATATGCC
AAGTACGCCCCCTATTGACGTCAATGACGGTAAATGGCCCGCCTGGCATTATGCCCAGTACATGACCTTA
TGGGACTTTCCTACTTGGCAGTACATCTACGTATTAGTCATCGCTATTACCATGGTGATGCGGTTTTGGC
AGTACATCAATGGGCGTGGATAGCGGTTTGACTCACGGGGATTTCCAAGTCTCCACCCCATTGACGTCAA
TGGGAGTTTGTTTTGGCACCAAAATCAACGGGACTTTCCAAAATGTCGTAACAACTCCGCCCCATTGACG
CAAATGGGCGGTAGGCGTGTACGGTGGGAGGTCTATATAAGCAGAGCTCTCTGGCTAACTAGAGAACCCA
CTGCTTACTGGCTTATCGAAATTAATACGACTCACTATAGGGAGACCCAAGCTGGCTAGCGTTTAAACTT
AAGCTTGCCATGCCCGTCTTCCACACGCGCACCATCGAGAGCATCTTGGAGCCCGTGGCTCAGCAGATCT
CCCACCTGGTCATCATGCACGAGGAGGGGGAGGTAGACGGCAAGGCCATCCCGGACCTCACCGCCCCCGT
GTCGGCCGTGCAGGCCGCTGTCAGCAACCTGGTGCGGGTTGGAAAAGAAACTGTGCAGACAACAGAAGAC
CAGATCTTGAAAAGGGATATGCCACCAGCATTCATCAAAGTAGAGAATGCCTGCACCAAGCTCGTTCGAG
CAGCCCAGATGCTGCAAGCAGATCCTTATTCAGTACCAGCTCGTGACTACCTAATTGATGGATCAAGAGG
CATCCTTTCTGGAACATCAGACTTACTTCTGACATTTGATGAAGCGGAGGTCCGTAAAATCATCCGTGTC
TGCAAAGGAATATTGGAATATCTGACTGTGGCAGAAGTAGTAGAGACTATGGAGGATTTGGTGACATATA
CAAAGAATCTAGGGCCAGGAATGACAAAGATGGCGAAAATGATCGATGAGAGACAACAGGAATTAACTCA
TCAGGAACATAGGGTTATGCTGGTGAACTCCATGAATACTGTGAAGGAGCTATTGCCTGTACTTATTTCA
GCTATGAAGATCTTTGTAACCACAAAAAACACTAAAAGCCAGGGAATAGAAGAGGCCTTGAAAAATCGCA
ATTTCACAGTAGAGAAAATGAGTGCTGAGATAAATGAAATAATCCGTGTATTACAACTCACTTCCTGGGA
TGAAGATGCCTGGGCCAGCAAGGACACTGAAGCCATGAAAAGAGCTTTAGCCCTAATAGATTCAAAGATG
AACCAGGCAAAAGGCTGGCTGAGAGATCCAAACGCACCTCCAGGGGATGCTGGTGAGCAAGCAATAAGGC
AGATCCTTGATGAAGCTGGAAAAGCAGGAGAATTGTGTGCAGGCAAAGAACGCAGGGAGATTCTGGGAAC
ATGCAAAACTTTGGGCCAAATGACTGATCAACTTGCTGATCTCCGAGCTAGAGGACAGGGTGCTACACCG
ATGGCAATGCAGAAGGCACAGCAGGTGTCACAAGGCCTGGATTTGCTCACTGCAAAAGTGGAGAATGCAG
CCCGGAAATTGGAGGCCATGACAAACTCTAAGCAGGCTATTGCAAAGAAGATTGATGCTGCTCAGAACTG
GCTTGCGGATCCCAACGGCGGAAGTGAAGGAGAAGAACACATTCGAGGAATTATGTCTGAAGCAAGGAAA
GTTGCAGAATTGTGTGAGGAGCCTAAAGAAAGAGATGATATCCTTCGCTCCTTGGGGGAAATCTCTGCTC
TGACAGCTAAGCTGTCAGATCTGCGACGACATGGGAAAGGCGACTCTCCTGAGGCCCGTGCATTGGCCAA
GCAAATAGCTACATCACTTCAGAACTTACAGTCCAAAACAAACAGAGCTGTAGCAAATACTAGGCCAGTT
AAAGCTGCTGTCCATTTGGAGGGCAAGATTGAGCAAGCCCAGAGGTGGATAGATAATCCTACAGTTGATG
ATCGGGGAGTAGGCCAGGCAGCAATTCGGGGTTTGGTTGCAGAAGGTCGTCGTCTAGCCAATGTCATGAT
GGGACCTTATCGTCAGGACCTGCTTGCCAAATGTGACCGTGTAGACCAGCTGGCTGCTCAGCTTGCTGAC
CTTGCAGCAAGAGGGGAAGGAGAGTCTCCTCAGGCTAGGGCAATTGCTGCTCAGCTTCAGGACTCCCTGA
AGGATCTCAAAGCACGGATGCAAGAAGCAATGACCCAGGAGGTGTCTGATGTTTTCAGTGACACTACAAC
CCCTATTAAGTTGTTAGCAGTAGCAGCCACTGCTCCTTCTGATACTCCCAATAGAGAAGAGGTGTTTGAA
GAAAGAGCAGCAAATTTTGAAAACCATGCTGCTAGACTGGGAGCAACAGCAGAAAAAGCAGCTGCAGTTG
GAACTGCTAATAAAACTACTGTGGAAGGCATTCAGGCAACAGTCAAATCTGCAAGGGAGCTTACACCACA
GGTAGTATCGGCTGCTCGAATCCTCCTGAGAAATCCTGGAAATCAAGCTGCTTATGAGCATTTTGAGACA
ATGAAAAACCAATGGATTGATAATGTAGAAAAGATGACAGGGCTGGTGGATGAGGCCATCGATACCAAGT
CTCTGTTGGATGCATCAGAAGAGGCTATTAAGAAGGATCTTGATAAATGTAAAGTTGCAATGGCCAATAT
GCAACCTCAGATGCTGGTAGCTGGAGCCACCAGCATTGCTAGACGAGCGAACCGCATCCTGCTTGTGGCA
AAACGGGAGGTTGAAAATTCAGAAGACCCTAAATTCAGGGAGGCTGTTAAAGCAGCTTCTGATGAGCTGA
GCAAAACCATATCACCGATGGTAATGGATGCTAAAGCTGTAGCAGGAAATATCTCTGATCCTGGTTTGCA
GAAGAGTTTCTTGGATTCTGGATACAGGATTCTGGGAGCTGTGGCCAAAGTCAGAGAAGCCTTTCAGCCT
CAGGAGCCAGACTTTCCCCCTCCTCCTCCTGACCTAGAGCATCTCCATCTGACTGATGAGCTTGCTCCTC
CAAAACCACCACTTCCAGAAGGTGAGGTTCCCCCACCCAGACCACCACCCCCTGAAGAAAAAGATGAGGT
CGAGATGATGGTGAGCAAGGGCGAGGAGCTGTTCACCGGGGTGGTGCCCATCCTGGTCGAGCTGGACGGC
GACGTAAACGGCCACAAGTTCAGCGTCCGCGGCGAGGGCGAGGGCGATGCCACCAACGGCAAGCTGACCC
TGAAGTTCATCTGCACCACCGGCAAGCTGCCCGTGCCCTGGCCCACCCTCGTGACCACCTTCGGCTACGG
CGTGGCCTGCTTCAGCCGCTACCCCGACCACATGAAGCAGCACGACTTCTTCAAGTCCGCCATGCCCGAA
GGCTACGTCCAGGAGCGCACCATCTCTTTCAAGGACGACGGTACCTACAAGACCCGCGCCGAGGTGAAGT
TCGAGGGCGACACCCTGGTGAACCGCATCGAGCTGAAGGGCATCGACTTCAAGGAGGACGGCAACATCCT
GGGGCACAAGCTGGAGTACAACTTCAACAGCCACAACGTCTATATCACGGCCGACAAGCAGAAGAACGGC
ATCAAGGCTAACTTCAAGATCCGCCACAACGTTGAGGACGGCAGCGTGCAGCTCGCCGACCACTACCAGC
AGAACACCCCCATCGGCGACGGCCCCGTGCTGCTGCCCGACAACCACTACCTGAGCCATCAGTCCGCCCT
GAGCAAAGACCCCAACGAGAAGCGCGATCACATGGTCCTGCTGGAGTTCGTGACCGCCGCCGGGTCCGGA
AGGATGAAACAACTCGAGGACGAGATAGAAGAACTTGAGTCCGAGAACTACCACCTGGAAAACCGGATCG
CCCGCCTTCGGAAGAGAATCGGGGAGCGAGGTGGTTCCGGGGGGAGCGGCGGCTCTCGCATGAAGCAGCT
TCGGGATAGAATCGAAGAATTGAGGTCACGAAACTACCACCTTAGAAACGAAATCGCAAGACTGGAAAAA
GAGATAGGAGAACGACTGTACAAGGCGGCCGCGGAGTTCCCAGAGCAGAAAGCAGGAGAAGCTATTAATC
AGCCCATGATGATGGCTGCTAGGCAGTTGCATGACGAGGCTCGGAAATGGTCTAGCAAGGGTAACGACAT
CATTGCTGCTGCTAAACGAATGGCGCTGCTCATGGCTGAGATGTCACGCCTGGTGCGAGGAGGCAGCGGA
AACAAGCGTGCCCTCATCCAGTGTGCAAAAGATATTGCTAAGGCATCGGATGAAGTCACTCGATTGGCCA
AAGAGGTGGCCAAGCAATGTACTGATAAACGCATTAGAACAAACCTCTTACAGGTCTGTGAGCGAATCCC
AACCATCAGCACGCAGCTCAAAATTCTTTCCACAGTGAAAGCTACCATGCTGGGCAGGACTAACATCAGC
GATGAAGAATCAGAACAGGCAACTGAGATGTTGGTTCATAACGCCCAGAACCTCATGCAGTCTGTGAAGG
AAACTGTGAGAGAAGCTGAAGCAGCATCCATTAAGATAAGAACAGATGCCGGATTCACTCTGCGCTGGGT
CAGAAAGACCCCATGGTATCAGTAAGAATTCTGCAGATATCCAGCACAGTGGCGGCCGCTCGAGTCTAGA
GGGCCCGTTTAAACCCGCTGATCAGCCTCGACTGTGCCTTCTAGTTGCCAGCCATCTGTTGTTTGCCCCT
CCCCCGTGCCTTCCTTGACCCTGGAAGGTGCCACTCCCACTGTCCTTTCCTAATAAAATGAGGAAATTGC
ATCGCATTGTCTGAGTAGGTGTCATTCTATTCTGGGGGGTGGGGTGGGGCAGGACAGCAAGGGGGAGGAT
TGGGAAGACAATAGCAGGCATGCTGGGGATGCGGTGGGCTCTATGGCTTCTGAGGCGGAAAGAACCAGCT
GGGGCTCTAGGGGGTATCCCC
[124 nt withheld, positions 5412-5535]
C
[91 nt withheld, positions 5537-5627]
A
[49 nt withheld, positions 5629-5677]
CCTTTGACGTTGGAGTCCACGTTCTTT
[37 nt withheld, positions 5705-5741]
ACCCTATCTCGGTCTATTCTTTTGATTTATAAGGGATTTTGCCGATTTCGGCCTATTGGTTAAAAAATGA
GCTGATTTAACAAAAATTTAACGCGAATTAATTCTGTGGAATGTGTGTCAGTTAGGGTGTGGAAAGTCCC
CAGGCTCCCCAGCAGGCAGAAGTATGCAAAGCATGCATCTCAATTAGTCAGCAACCAGGTGTGGAAAGTC
CCCAGGCTCCCCAGCAGGCAGAAGTATGCAAAGCATGCATCTCAATTAGTCAGCAACCATAGTCCCGCCC
CTAACTCCGCCCATCCCGCCCCTAACTCCGCCCAGTTCCGCCCATTCTCCGCCCCATGGCTGACTAATTT
TTTTTATTTATGCAGAGGCCGAGGCCGCCTCTGCCTCTGAGCTATTCCAGAAGTAGTGAGGAGGCTTTTT
TGGAGGCCTAGGCTTTTGCAAAAAGCTCCCGGGAGCTTGTATATCCATTTTCGGATCTGATCAAGAGACA
GGATGAGGATCGTTTCGCATGATTGAACAAGATGGATTGCACGCAGGTTCTCCGGCCGCTTGGGTGGAGA
GGCTATTCGGCTATGACTGGGCACAACAGACAATCGGCTGCTCTGATGCCGCCGTGTTCCGGCTGTCAGC
GCAGGGGCGCCCGGTTCTTTTTGTCAAGACCGACCTGTCCGGTGCCCTGAATGAACTGCAGGACGAGGCA
GCGCGGCTATCGTGGCTGGCCACGACGGGCGTTCCTTGCGCAGCTGTGCTCGACGTTGTCACTGAAGCGG
GAAGGGACTGGCTGCTATTGGGCGAAGTGCCGGGGCAGGATCTCCTGTCATCTCACCTTGCTCCTGCCGA
GAAAGTATCCATCATGGCTGATGCAATGCGGCGGCTGCATACGCTTGATCCGGCTACCTGCCCATTCGAC
CACCAAGCGAAACATCGCATCGAGCGAGCACGTACTCGGATGGAAGCCGGTCTTGTCGATCAGGATGATC
TGGACGAAGAGCATCAGGGGCTCGCGCCAGCCGAACTGTTCGCCAGGCTCAAGGCGCGCATGCCCGACGG
CGAGGATCTCGTCGTGACCCATGGCGATGCCTGCTTGCCGAATATCATGGTGGAAAATGGCCGCTTTTCT
GGATTCATCGACTGTGGCCGGCTGGGTGTGGCGGACCGCTATCAGGACATAGCGTTGGCTACCCGTGATA
TTGCTGAAGAGCTTGGCGGCGAATGGGCTGACCGCTTCCTCGTGCTTTACGGTATCGCCGCTCCCGATTC
GCAGCGCATCGCCTTCTATCGCCTTCTTGACGAGTTCTTCTGAGCGGGACTCTGGGGTTCGAAATGACCG
ACCAAGCGACGCCCAACCTGCCATCACGAGATTTCGATTCCACCGCCGCCTTCTATGAAAGGTTGGGCTT
CGGAATCGTTTTCCGGGACGCCGGCTGGATGATCCTCCAGCGCGGGGATCTCATGCTGGAGTTCTTCGCC
CACCCCAACTTGTTTATTGCAGCTTATAATGGTTACAAATAAAGCAATAGCATCACAAATTTCACAAATA
AAGCATTTTTTTCACTGCATTCTAGTTGTGGTTTGTCCAAACTCATCAATGTATCTTATCATGTCTGTAT
ACCGTCGACCTCTAGCTAGAGCTTGGCGTAATCATGGTCATAGCTGTTTCCTGTGTGAAATTGTTATCCG
CTCACAATTCCACACAACATACGAGCCGGAAGCATAAAGTGTAAAGCCTGGGGTGCCTAATGAGTGAGCT
AACTCACATTAATTGCGTTGCGCTCACTGCCCGCTTTCCAGTCGGGAAACCTGTCGTGCCAGCTGCATTA
ATGAATCGGCCAACGCGCGGGGAGAGGCGGTTTGCGTATTGGGCGCTCTTCCGCTTCCTCGCTCACTGAC
TCGCTGCGCTCGGTCGTTCGGCTGCGGCGAGCGGTATCAGCTCACTCAAAGGCGGTAATACGGTTATCCA
CAGAATCAGGGGATAACGCAGGAAAGAACATGTGAGCAAAAGGCCAGCAAAAGGCCAGGAACCGTAAAAA
GGCCGCGTTGCTGGCGTTTTTCCATAGGCTCCGCCCCCCTGACGAGCATCACAAAAATCGACGCTCAAGT
CAGAGGTGGCGAAACCCGACAGGACTATAAAGATACCAGGCGTTTCCCCCTGGAAGCTCCCTCGTGCGCT
CTCCTGTTCCGACCCTGCCGCTTACCGGATACCTGTCCGCCTTTCTCCCTTCGGGAAGCGTGGCGCTTTC
TCATAGCTCACGCTGTAGGTATCTCAGTTCGGTGTAGGTCGTTCGCTCCAAGCTGGGCTGTGTGCACGAA
CCCCCCGTTCAGCCCGACCGCTGCGCCTTATCCGGTAACTATCGTCTTGAGTCCAACCCGGTAAGACACG
ACTTATCGCCACTGGCAGCAGCCACTGGTAACAGGATTAGCAGAGCGAGGTATGTAGGCGGTGCTACAGA
GTTCTTGAAGTGGTGGCCTAACTACGGCTACACTAGAAGAACAGTATTTGGTATCTGCGCTCTGCTGAAG
CCAGTTACCTTCGGAAAAAGAGTTGGTAGCTCTTGATCCGGCAAACAAACCACCGCTGGTAGCGGTGGTT
TTTTTGTTTGCAAGCAGCAGATTACGCGCAGAAAAAAAGGATCTCAAGAAGATCCTTTGATCTTTTCTAC
GGGGTCTGACGCTCAGTGGAACGAAAACTCACGTTAAGGGATTTTGGTCATGAGATTATCAAAAAGGATC
TTCACCTAGATCCTTTTAAATTAAAAATGAAGTTTTAAATCAATCTAAAGTATATATGAGTAAACTTGGT
CTGACAGTTACCAATGCTTAATCAGTGAGGCACCTATCTCAGCGATCTGTCTATTTCGTTCATCCATAGT
TGCCTGACTCCCCGTCGTGTAGATAACTACGATACGGGAGGGCTTACCATCTGGCCCCAGTGCTGCAATG
ATACCGCGAGACCCACGCTCACCGGCTCCAGATTTATCAGCAATAAACCAGCCAGCCGGAAGGGCCGAGC
GCAGAAGTGGTCCTGCAACTTTATCCGCCTCCATCCAGTCTATTAATTGTTGCCGGGAAGCTAGAGTAAG
TAGTTCGCCAGTTAATAGTTTGCGCAACGTTGTTGCCATTGCTACAGGCATCGTGGTGTCACGCTCGTCG
TTTGGTATGGCTTCATTCAGCTCCGGTTCCCAACGATCAAGGCGAGTTACATGATCCCCCATGTTGTGCA
AAAAAGCGGTTAGCTCCTTCGGTCCTCCGATCGTTGTCAGAAGTAAGTTGGCCGCAGTGTTATCACTCAT
GGTTATGGCAGCACTGCATAATTCTCTTACTGTCATGCCATCCGTAAGATGCTTTTCTGTGACTGGTGAG
TACTCAACCAAGTCATTCTGAGAATAGTGTATGCGGCGACCGAGTTGCTCTTGCCCGGCGTCAATACGGG
ATAATACCGCGCCACATAGCAGAACTTTAAAAGTGCTCATCATTGGAAAACGTTCTTCGGGGCGAAAACT
CTCAAGGATCTTACCGCTGTTGAGATCCAGTTCGATGTAACCCACTCGTGCACCCAACTGATCTTCAGCA
TCTTTTACTTTCACCAGCGTTTCTGGGTGAGCAAAAACAGGAAGGCAAAATGCCGCAAAAAAGGGAATAA
GGGCGACACGGAAATGTTGAATACTCATACTCTTCCTTTTTCAATATTATTGAAGCATTTATCAGGGTTA
TTGTCTCATGAGCGGATACATATTTGAATGTATTTAGAAAAATAAACAAATAGGGGTTCCGCGCACATTT
CCCCGAAAAGTGCCACCTGACGTC
Features (pLannotate 1.2.2; 20 found; start..end, strand, type, name):
     28..80      -  misc_feature   bom (fragment): basis of mobility region from pBR322
    235..614     +  enhancer       CMV enhancer: human cytomegalovirus immediate early enhancer
    615..818     +  promoter       CMV promoter: human cytomegalovirus (CMV) immediate early promoter
    814..847     +  LTR            5' LTR (truncated) (fragment): truncated 5' long terminal repeat (LTR) from HIV-1
    863..881     +  promoter       T7 promoter: promoter for bacteriophage T7 RNA polymerase
    920..5062    +  CDS            VCL: VINC_CHICK - Also known as VINC1. Experimental evidence at protein level: Swiss-Prot protein existence level 1. Actin filament (F-actin)-binding protein involved in cell- matrix adhesion and cell-cell adhesion. Regulates cell-surface E- cadherin expression and potentiates mechanosensing by the E-cadherin complex. May also play important roles in cell morphology and locomotion. From Gallus gallus (Chicken).
   5142..5366    +  polyA_signal   bGH poly(A) signal: bovine growth hormone polyadenylation signal
   5370..5391    +  promoter       SV40 promoter (fragment): SV40 enhancer and early promoter
   5412..5840    +  rep_origin     f1 ori (sequence partly withheld): f1 bacteriophage origin of replication; arrow indicates direction of (+) strand synthesis
   5854..6183    +  promoter       SV40 promoter: SV40 enhancer and early promoter
   6250..7041    +  CDS            neo: KKA2_KLEPN - Also known as kan, nptII. Experimental evidence at protein level: Swiss-Prot protein existence level 1. Resistance to kanamycin, neomycin, paromomycin, ribostamycin, butirosin and gentamicin B. From Klebsiella pneumoniae.
   7065..7223    +  CDS            ble (fragment): BLE_KLEPN - Experimental evidence at protein level: Swiss-Prot protein existence level 1. Binding protein with a strong affinity to the bleomycin family of antibiotics. Binds to CL990; an antimitotic-antibiotic compound. From Klebsiella pneumoniae.
   7218..7339    +  polyA_signal   SV40 poly(A) signal: SV40 polyadenylation signal
   7412..7428    -  protein_bind   lac operator: The lac repressor binds to the lac operator to inhibit transcription in E. coli. This inhibition can be relieved by adding lactose or isopropyl-β-D-thiogalactopyranoside (IPTG). lac repressor encoded by lacI
   7436..7466    -  promoter       lac promoter: promoter for the E. coli lac operon
   7481..7502    -  protein_bind   CAP binding site: CAP binding activates transcription in the presence of cAMP. E. coli catabolite activator protein
   7515..7607    -  CDS            lacI (fragment): lac repressor; lacI; The lac repressor binds to the lac operator to inhibit transcription in E. coli. This inhibition can be relieved by adding lactose or isopropyl-β-D-thiogalactopyranoside (IPTG).
   7790..8378    -  rep_origin     ori: high-copy-number ColE1/pMB1/pBR322/pUC origin of replication
   8549..9409    -  CDS            AmpR: β-lactamase; bla; confers resistance to ampicillin, carbenicillin, and related antibiotics
   9410..9514    -  promoter       AmpR promoter: bla
