[The description below was written by a language model from this plasmid's Addgene catalogue record and pLannotate feature annotations shown in this document.]
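Description:
pcDNA3.1-Vh-clover-GCN4-(GGS)3-Vt is a mammalian expression plasmid of about 9.5 kb built on the pcDNA3.1(+) backbone. It is maintained in E. coli through a high-copy ColE1/pUC-type origin and selected with ampicillin via the β-lactamase gene. An f1 origin is also present. For mammalian cells, the backbone carries an SV40 early promoter driving the neomycin phosphotransferase gene with an SV40 polyadenylation signal, which would allow G418 selection of stable transfectants. The short hits to an HIV-1 LTR, ble, lacI and an extra SV40 promoter piece in the automated annotation are small fragments and probably reflect backbone sequence similarity rather than functional parts.

The payload is a synthetic open reading frame of roughly 4.1 kb assembled by Gibson cloning. It is transcribed from the CMV immediate-early enhancer and promoter and terminated by the bovine growth hormone poly(A) signal, with a T7 promoter lying just upstream of the coding region. The annotation tool labels the whole reading frame as chicken vinculin. The construct name suggests that the vinculin head (Vh) and tail (Vt) domains flank an internal module made of the green fluorescent protein Clover, a GCN4-derived coiled-coil element and a flexible (GGS)3 linker. These internal parts are not individually annotated, so their exact boundaries are not given in the record.

The stated purpose describes a parallel coiled-coil design whose (GGS)3 linker makes it prone to condensation. The plasmid comes from work on genetically encoded, coiled-coil-based tension sensors, where a module placed between the vinculin head and tail would experience force transmitted through adhesions. This variant appears to serve as a design comparison for how coiled-coil orientation and linker choice affect sensor behaviour in cells.
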