Addgene plasmid #233240: pcDNA3.1-Vh-clover-GCN4-(GGS)3-Vt
Purpose: Parallel coiled-coil with (GGS)3 linker to prone condensation
Depositing lab: Khalid Salaita. Depositing organization: Emory University. Publication: Digital and Tunable Genetically Encoded Tension Sensors Based on Engineered Coiled-Coils. Liu S, Liu J, Foote A, Ogasawara H, Al Abdullatif S, Batista VS, Salaita K. Angew Chem Int Ed Engl. 2025 Jan 13:e202407359. doi: 10.1002/anie.202407359. PubMed 39805005.
Backbone
  Vector backbone: pcDNA3.1(+)
  Backbone size w/o insert (bp): 5402
  Vector type: Mammalian Expression
Growth in bacteria
  Bacterial resistance: Ampicillin, 100 μg/mL
  Growth temperature: 30°C
  Growth strain: DH5alpha
  Copy number: High Copy
Gene/Insert
  Gene/Insert name: Vh-clover-GCN4-(GGS)3-Vt
  Species: Synthetic
  Insert size (bp): 4146
  Promoter: CMV
  Cloning method: Gibson Cloning
  Sequencing primers: 5′ T21; 3′ BGH
Terms and licenses: Academic/Nonprofit Terms; Industry Terms: Not Available to Industry
How to cite: pcDNA3.1-Vh-clover-GCN4-(GGS)3-Vt was a gift from Khalid Salaita (Addgene plasmid # 233240 ; http://n2t.net/addgene:233240 ; RRID:Addgene_233240)
